Addgene plasmid #124530: 5xNF-kb_RE::RedF
Purpose: NFKB RedFirefly luciferase reporter
Depositing lab: Koen Venken. Publication: Rapid and Efficient Synthetic Assembly of Multiplex Luciferase Reporter Plasmids for the Simultaneous Monitoring of Up to Six Cellular Signaling Pathways. Sarrion-Perdigones A, Gonzalez Y, Venken KJT. Curr Protoc Mol Biol. 2020 Jun;131(1):e121. doi: 10.1002/cpmb.121. PubMed 32539183.
Backbone
  Vector backbone: Alpha1 Vector
  Backbone manufacturer: Venken Lab, #118044
  Backbone size w/o insert (bp): 2326
  Total vector size (bp): 4541
  Vector type: Mammalian Expression, Luciferase, Synthetic Biology
Growth in bacteria
  Bacterial resistance: Kanamycin, 50 μg/mL
  Growth temperature: 37°C
  Growth strain: DH5alpha
  Copy number: High Copy
Gene/Insert
  Gene/Insert name: NF-κβ RedF reporter (alt name: Transcription Blocker + 5 copies of the NF-kb DNA binding motif + miniP, Red Firefly luciferase)
  Species: H. sapiens (human), Synthetic
  Cloning method: Restriction Enzyme; 5′ cloning site BsaI (destroyed during cloning); 3′ cloning site BsaI (destroyed during cloning)
  Sequencing primers: 5′ aat gag ctg att taa caa aaa ttt aac gcg; 3′ ctt ttt acg gtt cct ggc ctt ttg
Terms and licenses: Academic/Nonprofit Terms; Industry Terms: Not Available to Industry
Depositor comments: Insert can be released with BsmBI for further cloning into Omega level vectors.
How to cite: 5xNF-kb_RE::RedF was a gift from Koen Venken (Addgene plasmid # 124530 ; http://n2t.net/addgene:124530 ; RRID:Addgene_124530)
