[The description below was written by a language model from this plasmid's Addgene catalogue record and pLannotate feature annotations shown in this document.]
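Description:
5xNF-kb_RE::RedF is a mammalian luciferase reporter plasmid of about 4.5 kb that reads out NF-κB pathway activity. It is built in the Alpha1 vector, a small synthetic-biology backbone used for hierarchical assembly of multi-reporter constructs. The plasmid is propagated in E. coli at high copy from a ColE1/pUC-type origin and selected with kanamycin through an aph(3')-Ia resistance gene driven by the cat promoter. An f1 phage origin is also present. No mammalian selection cassette is annotated, which fits use by transient transfection.

The insert is a single transcription unit. It begins with a transcription blocker, annotated as a synthetic poly(A) signal followed by the RNA polymerase II pause site from the human α2 globin gene, which limits read-through from upstream plasmid sequences and keeps background low. According to the catalogue entry, five copies of the NF-κB DNA-binding motif come next. These are not annotated individually in the feature tables but would fall in the gap before the minimal TATA-box promoter (minP), which has little activity unless NF-κB binds the upstream elements. This promoter drives the Red Firefly luciferase coding sequence, terminated by the bGH polyadenylation signal. The automated annotation labels the luciferase by similarity to the green-emitting Luciola cruciata enzyme, whereas the depositor describes it as a red-emitting firefly luciferase. The Addgene-sequenced and depositor sequence records show the same features and differ by only a few bases in length.

The unit was assembled through BsaI sites that were destroyed during cloning, and it can be released with BsmBI for transfer into Omega-level vectors. There it can be combined with other spectrally distinct luciferase reporters to monitor several signalling pathways simultaneously.
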