Features (pLannotate 1.2.2; 10 found; start..end, strand, type, name):
     21..69      +  polyA_signal   poly(A) signal: synthetic polyadenylation signal
     83..174     +  misc_feature   pause site: RNA polymerase II transcriptional pause signal from the human α2 globin gene
    287..318     +  promoter       minP: minimal TATA-box promoter with low basal activity
    352..1995    +  CDS            LUCI_LUCCR: Experimental evidence at protein level: Swiss-Prot protein existence level 1. Produces green light with a wavelength of 544 nm. From Luciola cruciata (Japanese firefly) (Genji firefly).
   2003..2227    +  polyA_signal   bGH poly(A) signal: bovine growth hormone polyadenylation signal
   2351..2939    -  rep_origin     ori: high-copy-number ColE1/pMB1/pBR322/pUC origin of replication
   3054..3156    +  promoter       cat promoter: promoter of the E. coli cat gene encoding chloramphenicol acetyltransferase
   3157..3970    +  CDS            KanR (fragment): aminoglycoside phosphotransferase; aph(3')-Ia; confers resistance to kanamycin in bacteria or G418 (Geneticin®) in eukaryotes
   4058..4075    -  promoter       tet promoter (fragment): E. coli promoter for tetracycline efflux protein gene
   4086..4541    +  rep_origin     f1 ori (sequence partly withheld): f1 bacteriophage origin of replication; arrow indicates direction of (+) strand synthesis
>Addgene plasmid #124530 | 5xNF-kb_RE::RedF | depositor full sequence | sequence record 257564 | 5xNF-kb_RE::RedF sequence 4541 bps
TAACGAATTCGTCTCAGGAGAATAAAATATCTTTATTTTCATTACATCTGTGTGTTGGTTTTTTGTGTGA
ATCGATAGTACTAACATACGCTCTCCATCAAAACAAAACGAAACAAAACAAACTAGCAAAATAGGCTGTC
CCCAGTGCAAGTGCAGGTGCCAGAACATTTCTCTCGCATGCATGAGGGGAATTTCCGGGGACTTTCCCGG
GAATTTGCGGGGGACTTTCCGGGAATTTCCTCCCTCGAGGATATCAAATCTGGCCTCGGCGGCCAAGCTT
AGACACTAGAGGGTATATAATGGAAGCTCGACTTCCAGCTTGGCAATCCGGTACTGTTGGTAAAGCCACC
AATGGAGAACATGGAGAACGACGAGAACATTGTGGTGGGACCCAAGCCGTTCTACCCGATCGAGGAGGGT
TCCGCTGGCACCCAGCTGCGCAAGTACATGGAGCGCTACGCTAAGCTGGGTGCTATCGCCTTCACCAACG
CCGTGACCGGTGTGGATTACTCCTACGCCGAGTACCTGGAGAAGTCCTGCTGCCTCGGAAAGGCCCTGCA
GAACTACGGTCTGGTCGTGGATGGCCGCATTGCCCTCTGCTCGGAGAACTGCGAGGAGTTCTTCATTCCC
GTGATCGCTGGTCTGTTCATCGGAGTCGGCGTTGCCCCAACCAACGAGATCTACACCCTGCGCGAGCTGG
TCCACAGCCTGGGTATCAGCAAGCCGACCATCGTTTTCTCGAGCAAGAAGGGCCTCGACAAGGTTATCAC
CGTGCAAAAAACCGTCACCACCATCAAGACCATCGTTATCCTGGATTCCAAGGTTGACTACCGCGGTTAC
CAGTGCCTCGACACCTTCATCAAGCGTAACACCCCACCCGGCTTCCAAGCCTCCTCCTTCAAAACCGTGG
AGGTTGATCGCAAGGAGCAGGTGGCCCTGATCATGAACTCCTCCGGCTCCACCGGTCTGCCAAAGGGCGT
GCAGCTGACCCACGAGAACACCGTCACCCGCTTCTCGCATGCCCGTGATCCCATCTACGGCAACCAGGTG
TCCCCAGGCACCGCCGTCCTGACCGTCGTGCCCCTCCACCACGGCTTCGGCATGTTCACCACTCTCGGCT
ACTTGATCTGCGGCTTCCGTGTGGTGATGCTGACTAAGTTCGACGAGGAGACTTTCCTCAAGACCCTGCA
AGACTACAAGTGCACTTACGTGATCCTGGTGCCGACCCTGTTCGCCATCCTGAACAAGAGCGAGCTGTTG
AACAAATACGACCTGTCGAACCTGGTGGAGATCGCTTCCGGCGGCGCCCCACTGTCGAAGGAAGTTGGCG
AGGCCGTTGCTCGCCGCTTCAACCTGCCCGGCGTCCGTCAGGGTTACGGCCTGACCGAGACTACCTCGGC
TATCATCATCACCCCCGAGGGCGACGATAAGCCCGGCGCTTCCGGCAAGGTTGTTCCACTCTTCAAAGCC
AAGGTGATCGACCTGGACACCAAGAAGTCCCTGGGTCCCAACCGTCGCGGAGAAGTGTGCGTCAAGGGCC
CCATGCTGATGAAGGGCTACGTCAACAACCCAGAGGCCACCAAGGAGTTGATCGACGAGGAGGGCTGGCT
GCACACTGGTGACATCGGTTACTACGACGAAGAGAAGCACTTCTTCATCGTTGACCGCCTGAAGTCCTTG
ATCAAGTACAAGGGCTACCAGGTTCCCCCCGCCGAGCTCGAGAGCGTCCTGCTGCAGCACCCCTCCATTT
TCGATGCCGGAGTGGCCGGTGTCCCCGATCCCGTGGCTGGCGAGCTGCCAGGTGCCGTCGTCGTGCTGGA
GTCCGGCAAGAACATGACCGAGAAGGAAGTGATGGATTACGTGGCCTCGCAAGTGTCCAACGCCAAGCGC
CTGCGCGGCGGCGTGCGCTTCGTGGATGAGGTGCCCAAGGGCCTCACCGGAAAGATCGACGGTCGCGCTA
TCCGCGAGATCCTCAAGAAGCCCGTGGCCAAGATGTGAGCTTCTGTGCCTTCTAGTTGCCAGCCATCTGT
TGTTTGCCCCTCCCCCGTGCCTTCCTTGACCCTGGAAGGTGCCACTCCCACTGTCCTTTCCTAATAAAAT
GAGGAAATTGCATCGCATTGTCTGAGTAGGTGTCATTCTATTCTGGGGGGTGGGGTGGGGCAGGACAGCA
AGGGGGAGGATTGGGAAGACAATAGCAGGCATGCTGGGGATGCGGTGGGCTCTATGGCGCTGTCATGAGA
CGAATTCTGACACGGTTATCCACAGAATCAGGGGATAACGCAGGAAAGAACATGTGAGCAAAAGGCCAGC
AAAAGGCCAGGAACCGTAAAAAGGCCGCGTTGCTGGCGTTTTTCCATAGGCTCCGCCCCCCTGACGAGCA
TCACAAAAATCGACGCTCAAGTCAGAGGTGGCGAAACCCGACAGGACTATAAAGATACCAGGCGTTTCCC
CCTGGAAGCTCCCTCGTGCGCTCTCCTGTTCCGACCCTGCCGCTTACCGGATACCTGTCCGCCTTTCTCC
CTTCGGGAAGCGTGGCGCTTTCTCATAGCTCACGCTGTAGGTATCTCAGTTCGGTGTAGGTCGTTCGCTC
CAAGCTGGGCTGTGTGCACGAACCCCCCGTTCAGCCCGACCGCTGCGCCTTATCCGGTAACTATCGTCTT
GAGTCCAACCCGGTAAGACACGACTTATCGCCACTGGCAGCAGCCACTGGTAACAGGATTAGCAGAGCGA
GGTATGTAGGCGGTGCTACAGAGTTCTTGAAGTGGTGGCCTAACTACGGCTACACTAGAAGGACAGTATT
TGGTATCTGCGCTCTGCTGAAGCCAGTTACCTTCGGAAAAAGAGTTGGTAGCTCTTGATCCGGCAAACAA
ACCACCGCTGGTAGCGGTGGTTTTTTTGTTTGCAAGCAGCAGATTACGCGCAGAAAAAAAGGATCTCAAG
AAGATCCTTTGATCTTTTCTACGGGGTCTGACGCTCAGTGGAACGAAAACTCACGTTAAGGGATTTTGGT
CATGAGATTATCAAAAAGGATCTTCACCTAGATCCTTTTGTGATGATCGGCACGTAAGAGGTTCCAACTT
TCACCATAATGAAATAAGATCACTACCGGGCGTATTTTTTGAGTTATCGAGATTTTCAGGAGCTAAGGAA
GCTAAAATGAGCCATATTCAACGGGAAACGTCTTGCTCAAGGCCGCGATTAAATTCCAACATGGATGCTG
ATTTATATGGGTATAAATGGGCTCGCGATAATGTCGGGCAATCAGGTGCGACAATCTACCGATTGTATGG
GAAGCCCGATGCGCCAGAGTTGTTTCTGAAACATGGCAAAGGTAGCGTTGCCAATGATGTTACAGATGAG
ATGGTCAGACTAAACTGGCTGACGGAATTTATGCCTCTTCCGACCATCAAGCATTTTATCCGTACTCCTG
ATGATGCATGGTTACTCACCACTGCGATCCCAGGGAAAACAGCATTCCAGGTATTAGAAGAATATCCTGA
TTCAGGTGAAAATATTGTTGATGCGCTGGCAGTGTTCCTGCGCCGGTTGCATTCGATTCCTGTTTGTAAT
TGTCCTTTTAACAGCGATCGCGTATTTCGACTCGCTCAGGCGCAATCACGAATGAATAACGGTTTGGTTG
ATGCGAGTGATTTTGATGACGAGCGTAATGGCTGGCCTGTTGAACAAGTCTGGAAAGAAATGCATAAACT
TTTGCCATTCTCACCGGATTCAGTCGTCACTCATGGTGATTTCTCACTTGATAACCTTATTTTTGACGAG
GGGAAATTAATAGGTTGTATTGATGTTGGACGAGTCGGAATCGCAGACCGATACCAGGATCTTGCCATCC
TATGGAACTGCCTCGGTGAGTTTTCTCCTTCATTACAGAAACGGCTTTTTCAAAAATATGGTATTGATAA
TCCTGATATGAATAAATTGCAGTTTCATTTGATGCTCGATGAGTTTTTCTGATTTTTTTTAAGGCAGTTA
TTGGTGCCCTTAAACGCCTGGTTGCTACGCCTGAATAAGTGATAATAAGCGGATGAATGGCAGAAATTCG
ATGATAAGCTGTCAAACATGATGT
[125 nt withheld, positions 4085-4209]
C
[91 nt withheld, positions 4211-4301]
AGGGTGATGGTTCACGTAGTGGGCCAGCGCCCTGATAGACGGTTTTTCGCCCTTTGACGTTGGAGTCCAC
GTTCTTT
[37 nt withheld, positions 4379-4415]
ACCCTATCTCGGTCTATTCTTTTGATTTATAAGGGATTTTGCCGATTTCGGCCTATTGGTTAAAAAATGA
GCTGATTTAACAAAAATTTAACGCGAATTTTAACAAAATATTAACGCTTACAATTT
