Features (pLannotate 1.2.2; 10 found; start..end, strand, type, name):
   1317..1541    +  polyA_signal   bGH poly(A) signal: bovine growth hormone polyadenylation signal
   1665..2250    -  rep_origin     ori: high-copy-number ColE1/pMB1/pBR322/pUC origin of replication
   2365..2467    +  promoter       cat promoter: promoter of the E. coli cat gene encoding chloramphenicol acetyltransferase
   2468..3281    +  CDS            KanR (fragment): aminoglycoside phosphotransferase; aph(3')-Ia; confers resistance to kanamycin in bacteria or G418 (Geneticin®) in eukaryotes
   3369..3386    -  promoter       tet promoter (fragment): E. coli promoter for tetracycline efflux protein gene
   3397..3852    +  rep_origin     f1 ori (sequence partly withheld): f1 bacteriophage origin of replication; arrow indicates direction of (+) strand synthesis
   3873..3921    +  polyA_signal   poly(A) signal: synthetic polyadenylation signal
   3935..4026    +  misc_feature   pause site: RNA polymerase II transcriptional pause signal from the human α2 globin gene
   4139..4170    +  promoter       minP: minimal TATA-box promoter with low basal activity
   4204..1309    +  CDS            LUCI_LUCCR (across the origin): Experimental evidence at protein level: Swiss-Prot protein existence level 1. Produces green light with a wavelength of 544 nm. From Luciola cruciata (Japanese firefly) (Genji firefly).
>Addgene plasmid #124530 | 5xNF-kb_RE::RedF | addgene full sequence | sequence record 272264 | Addgene NGS Result
CCTGCGCGAGCTGGTCCACAGCCTGGGTATCAGCAAGCCGACCATCGTTTTCTCGAGCAAGAAGGGCCTC
GACAAGGTTATCACCGTGCAAAAAACCGTCACCACCATCAAGACCATCGTTATCCTGGATTCCAAGGTTG
ACTACCGCGGTTACCAGTGCCTCGACACCTTCATCAAGCGTAACACCCCACCCGGCTTCCAAGCCTCCTC
CTTCAAAACCGTGGAGGTTGATCGCAAGGAGCAGGTGGCCCTGATCATGAACTCCTCCGGCTCCACCGGT
CTGCCAAAGGGCGTGCAGCTGACCCACGAGAACACCGTCACCCGCTTCTCGCATGCCCGTGATCCCATCT
ACGGCAACCAGGTGTCCCCAGGCACCGCCGTCCTGACCGTCGTGCCCCTCCACCACGGCTTCGGCATGTT
CACCACTCTCGGCTACTTGATCTGCGGCTTCCGTGTGGTGATGCTGACTAAGTTCGACGAGGAGACTTTC
CTCAAGACCCTGCAAGACTACAAGTGCACTTACGTGATCCTGGTGCCGACCCTGTTCGCCATCCTGAACA
AGAGCGAGCTGTTGAACAAATACGACCTGTCGAACCTGGTGGAGATCGCTTCCGGCGGCGCCCCACTGTC
GAAGGAAGTTGGCGAGGCCGTTGCTCGCCGCTTCAACCTGCCCGGCGTCCGTCAGGGTTACGGCCTGACC
GAGACTACCTCGGCTATCATCATCACCCCCGAGGGCGACGATAAGCCCGGCGCTTCCGGCAAGGTTGTTC
CACTCTTCAAAGCCAAGGTGATCGACCTGGACACCAAGAAGTCCCTGGGTCCCAACCGTCGCGGAGAAGT
GTGCGTCAAGGGCCCCATGCTGATGAAGGGCTACGTCAACAACCCAGAGGCCACCAAGGAGTTGATCGAC
GAGGAGGGCTGGCTGCACACTGGTGACATCGGTTACTACGACGAAGAGAAGCACTTCTTCATCGTTGACC
GCCTGAAGTCCTTGATCAAGTACAAGGGCTACCAGGTTCCCCCCGCCGAGCTCGAGAGCGTCCTGCTGCA
GCACCCCTCCATTTTCGATGCCGGAGTGGCCGGTGTCCCCGATCCCGTGGCTGGCGAGCTGCCAGGTGCC
GTCGTCGTGCTGGAGTCCGGCAAGAACATGACCGAGAAGGAAGTGATGGATTACGTGGCCTCGCAAGTGT
CCAACGCCAAGCGCCTGCGCGGCGGCGTGCGCTTCGTGGATGAGGTGCCCAAGGGCCTCACCGGAAAGAT
CGACGGTCGCGCTATCCGCGAGATCCTCAAGAAGCCCGTGGCCAAGATGTGAGCTTCTGTGCCTTCTAGT
TGCCAGCCATCTGTTGTTTGCCCCTCCCCCGTGCCTTCCTTGACCCTGGAAGGTGCCACTCCCACTGTCC
TTTCCTAATAAAATGAGGAAATTGCATCGCATTGTCTGAGTAGGTGTCATTCTATTCTGGGGGGTGGGGT
GGGGCAGGACAGCAAGGGGGAGGATTGGGAAGACAATAGCAGGCATGCTGGGGATGCGGTGGGCTCTATG
GCGCTGTCATGAGACGAATTCTGACACGGTTATCCACAGAATCAGGGGATAACGCAGGAAAGAACATGTG
AGCAAAAGGCCAGCAAAAGGCCAGGAACCGTAAAAAGGCCGCGTTGCTGGCGTTTTTCCATAGGCTCCGC
CCCCCTGACGAGCATCACAAAAATCGACGCTCAAGTCAGAGGTGGCGAAACCCGACAGGACTATAAAGAT
ACCAGGCGTTTCCCCCTGGAAGCTCCCTCGTGCGCTCTCCTGTTCCGACCCTGCCGCTTACCGGATACCT
GTCCGCCTTTCTCCCTTCGGGAAGCGTGGCGCTTTCTCATAGCTCACGCTGTAGGTATCTCAGTTCGGTG
TAGGTCGTTCGCTCCAAGCTGGGCTGTGTGCACGAACCCCCCGTTCAGCCCGACCGCTGCGCCTTATCCG
GTAACTATCGTCTTGAGTCCAACCCGGTAAGACACGACTTATCGCCACTGGCAGCAGCCACTGGTAACAG
GATTAGCAGAGCGAGGTATGTAGGCGGTGCTACAGAGTTCTTGAAGTGGTGGCCTAACTACGGCTACACT
AGAACAGTATTTGGTATCTGCGCTCTGCTGAAGCCAGTTACCTTCGGAAAAAGAGTTGGTAGCTCTTGAT
CCGGCAAACAAACCACCGCTGGTAGCGGTGGTTTTTTTGTTTGCAAGCAGCAGATTACGCGCAGAAAAAA
AGGATCTCAAGAAGATCCTTTGATCTTTTCTACGGGGTCTGACGCTCAGTGGAACGAAAACTCACGTTAA
GGGATTTTGGTCATGAGATTATCAAAAAGGATCTTCACCTAGATCCTTTTGTGATGATCGGCACGTAAGA
GGTTCCAACTTTCACCATAATGAAATAAGATCACTACCGGGCGTATTTTTTGAGTTATCGAGATTTTCAG
GAGCTAAGGAAGCTAAAATGAGCCATATTCAACGGGAAACGTCTTGCTCAAGGCCGCGATTAAATTCCAA
CATGGATGCTGATTTATATGGGTATAAATGGGCTCGCGATAATGTCGGGCAATCAGGTGCGACAATCTAC
CGATTGTATGGGAAGCCCGATGCGCCAGAGTTGTTTCTGAAACATGGCAAAGGTAGCGTTGCCAATGATG
TTACAGATGAGATGGTCAGACTAAACTGGCTGACGGAATTTATGCCTCTTCCGACCATCAAGCATTTTAT
CCGTACTCCTGATGATGCATGGTTACTCACCACTGCGATCCCAGGGAAAACAGCATTCCAGGTATTAGAA
GAATATCCTGATTCAGGTGAAAATATTGTTGATGCGCTGGCAGTGTTCCTGCGCCGGTTGCATTCGATTC
CTGTTTGTAATTGTCCTTTTAACAGCGATCGCGTATTTCGACTCGCTCAGGCGCAATCACGAATGAATAA
CGGTTTGGTTGATGCGAGTGATTTTGATGACGAGCGTAATGGCTGGCCTGTTGAACAAGTCTGGAAAGAA
ATGCATAAACTTTTGCCATTCTCACCGGATTCAGTCGTCACTCATGGTGATTTCTCACTTGATAACCTTA
TTTTTGACGAGGGGAAATTAATAGGTTGTATTGATGTTGGACGAGTCGGAATCGCAGACCGATACCAGGA
TCTTGCCATCCTATGGAACTGCCTCGGTGAGTTTTCTCCTTCATTACAGAAACGGCTTTTTCAAAAATAT
GGTATTGATAATCCTGATATGAATAAATTGCAGTTTCATTTGATGCTCGATGAGTTTTTCTGATTTTTTT
TAAGGCAGTTATTGGTGCCCTTAAACGCCTGGTTGCTACGCCTGAATAAGTGATAATAAGCGGATGAATG
GCAGAAATTCGATGATAAGCTGTCAAACATGATGT
[125 nt withheld, positions 3396-3520]
C
[91 nt withheld, positions 3522-3612]
AGGGTGATGGTTCACGTAGTGGGCCAGCGCCCTGATAGACGGTTTTTCGCCCTTTGACGTTGGAGTCCAC
GTTCTTT
[37 nt withheld, positions 3690-3726]
ACCCTATCTCGGTCTATTCTTTTGATTTATAAGGGATTTTGCCGATTTCGGCCTATTGGTTAAAAAATGA
GCTGATTTAACAAAAATTTAACGCGAATTTTAACAAAATATTAACGCTTACAATTTTAACGAATTCGTCT
CAGGAGAATAAAATATCTTTATTTTCATTACATCTGTGTGTTGGTTTTTTGTGTGAATCGATAGTACTAA
CATACGCTCTCCATCAAAACAAAACGAAACAAAACAAACTAGCAAAATAGGCTGTCCCCAGTGCAAGTGC
AGGTGCCAGAACATTTCTCTCGCATGCATGAGGGGAATTTCCGGGGACTTTCCCGGGAATTTGCGGGGGA
CTTTCCGGGAATTTCCTCCCTCGAGGATATCAAATCTGGCCTCGGCGGCCAAGCTTAGACACTAGAGGGT
ATATAATGGAAGCTCGACTTCCAGCTTGGCAATCCGGTACTGTTGGTAAAGCCACCAATGGAGAACATGG
AGAACGACGAGAACATTGTGGTGGGACCCAAGCCGTTCTACCCGATCGAGGAGGGTTCCGCTGGCACCCA
GCTGCGCAAGTACATGGAGCGCTACGCTAAGCTGGGTGCTATCGCCTTCACCAACGCCGTGACCGGTGTG
GATTACTCCTACGCCGAGTACCTGGAGAAGTCCTGCTGCCTCGGAAAGGCCCTGCAGAACTACGGTCTGG
TCGTGGATGGCCGCATTGCCCTCTGCTCGGAGAACTGCGAGGAGTTCTTCATTCCCGTGATCGCTGGTCT
GTTCATCGGAGTCGGCGTTGCCCCAACCAACGAGATCTACAC
